Addgene plasmid #144044: TFORF2562
Purpose: Lentiviral vector for overexpressing transcription factor ORFs with unique 24-bp barcodes. Barcodes facilitate identification of transcription factors in pooled screens.
Depositing lab: Feng Zhang. Depositing organization: Broad Institute. Publication: A transcription factor atlas of directed differentiation. Joung J, Ma S, Tay T, Geiger-Schuller KR, Kirchgatterer PC, Verdine VK, Guo B, Arias-Garcia MA, Allen WE, Singh A, Kuksenko O, Abudayyeh OO, Gootenberg JS, Fu Z, Macrae RK, Buenrostro JD, Regev A, Zhang F. Cell. 2023 Jan 5;186(1):209-229.e26. doi: 10.1016/j.cell.2022.11.026. PubMed 36608654.
Backbone
  Vector backbone: pLX_TRC317
  Backbone manufacturer: Broad Institute Genetic Perturbation Platform
  Backbone size w/o insert (bp): 8264
  Vector type: Mammalian Expression, Lentiviral
  Selectable markers: Puromycin
Growth in bacteria
  Bacterial resistance: Ampicillin, 100 μg/mL
  Growth temperature: 37°C
  Growth strain: NEB Stable
  Copy number: High Copy
Gene/Insert
  Gene/Insert name: ZNF655
  Species: H. sapiens (human)
  Insert size (bp): 1577
  Entrez Gene: ZNF655 (a.k.a. VIK, VIK-1)
  Promoter: EF1a
  Cloning method: Unknown
  Sequencing primers: 5′ GGGTGGAGACTGAAGTTAGGCCAG; 3′ CACATAGCGTAAAAGGAGCAACATAG
Terms and licenses: Academic/Nonprofit Terms; Industry Terms: Not Available to Industry
Depositor comments: NM_138494,XM_017012607,XM_017012606,NM_001009960,ENST00000252713,ENST00000394163 . The transcription factor ORF portion of this plasmid was synthesized by Genewiz. Please test multiple small colonies in case of plasmid recombination. To make this collection available in a timely manner, a portion of this collection was not fully sequenced by Addgene. If an Addgene verified full plasmid sequence is not available, please contact us prior to placing an order to request the full sequence.
How to cite: TFORF2562 was a gift from Feng Zhang (Addgene plasmid # 144044 ; http://n2t.net/addgene:144044 ; RRID:Addgene_144044)
