[The description below was written by a language model from this plasmid's Addgene catalogue record and pLannotate feature annotations shown in this document.]
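Description:
TFORF2562 is a third-generation-style, self-inactivating lentiviral expression plasmid built on the pLX_TRC317 backbone and carrying the human zinc-finger transcription factor ZNF655 (also known as VIK). It belongs to a barcoded library of transcription factor ORFs in which each clone carries a unique 24-bp barcode, so that the factor delivered to a given cell can be identified in pooled overexpression screens such as directed-differentiation studies. In bacteria the plasmid is maintained by a high-copy ColE1/pUC-type origin and selected with ampicillin through the β-lactamase gene. An f1 origin and remnants of a lac/T7/T3 cloning region are also present in the backbone. The depositor warns that recombination can occur during propagation, as is common with LTR-containing plasmids.

The viral genome is transcribed from an RSV promoter fused to a truncated HIV-1 5' LTR. It contains the Ψ packaging signal with a gag fragment, the RRE for Rev-dependent nuclear export, a cPPT/CTS element, and a ΔU3 3' LTR that silences LTR-driven transcription after integration, followed by an SV40 polyadenylation signal. Two expression units lie within this genome. An SV40 early promoter drives puromycin N-acetyltransferase for selection of transduced mammalian cells, and the strong constitutive EF-1α promoter drives the ZNF655 ORF. A WPRE downstream of the ORF enhances transcript stability and expression. The annotated ZNF655 match covers about 1.2 kb of the recorded 1,577-bp insert. The remainder, lying between the ORF and the WPRE, presumably includes the barcode, which the feature table does not annotate explicitly. A short U6 promoter fragment is also detected there.
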