Features (pLannotate 1.2.2; 31 found; start..end, strand, type, name):
      5..231     +  promoter       RSV promoter: Rous sarcoma virus enhancer/promoter
    232..412     +  LTR            5' LTR (truncated): truncated 5' long terminal repeat (LTR) from HIV-1
    459..584     +  misc_feature   HIV-1 Ψ: packaging signal of human immunodeficiency virus type 1
    568..931     +  CDS            HIV-1 gag (fragment): gag protein from human immunodeficiency virus 1; gag
   1077..1310    +  misc_feature   RRE: The Rev response element (RRE) of HIV-1 allows for Rev-dependent mRNA export from the nucleus to the cytoplasm.
   1687..1713    +  CDS            Rev (fragment): human immunodeficiency virus 1 (HIV-1) Rev protein; rev; enhances nuclear export of unspliced and incompletely spliced viral mRNAs
   1720..1743    +  promoter       SV40 promoter (fragment): SV40 early promoter
   1744..1815    +  promoter       SV40 promoter (fragment): SV40 enhancer and early promoter
   1839..1974    +  rep_origin     SV40 ori: SV40 origin of replication
   2020..2616    +  CDS            PuroR (fragment): puromycin N-acetyltransferase; pac from Streptomyces; confers resistance to puromycin
   2665..2782    +  misc_feature   cPPT/CTS: central polypurine tract and central termination sequence of HIV-1
   2847..2913    +  CDS            small t antigen (fragment): SV40 (simian virus 40) small t antigen
   2920..4098    +  promoter       EF-1α promoter: strong constitutive promoter for human elongation factor EF-1α
   4115..5347    +  CDS            ZNF655 (fragment): ZN655_HUMAN - Also known as VIK. Experimental evidence at protein level: Swiss-Prot protein existence level 1. May be involved in transcriptional regulation. From Homo sapiens (Human).
   5603..5656    +  promoter       U6 promoter (fragment): RNA polymerase III promoter for human U6 snRNA
   5698..6286    +  misc_feature   WPRE: woodchuck hepatitis virus posttranscriptional regulatory element
   6337..6356    +  misc_feature   cPPT/CTS (fragment): central polypurine tract and central termination sequence of HIV-1
   6358..6591    +  LTR            3' LTR (ΔU3): self-inactivating 3' long terminal repeat (LTR) from HIV-1
   6669..6790    +  polyA_signal   SV40 poly(A) signal: SV40 polyadenylation signal
   6830..6965    +  rep_origin     SV40 ori: SV40 origin of replication
   6986..7004    -  promoter       T7 promoter: promoter for bacteriophage T7 RNA polymerase
   7012..7167    +  CDS            lacZα (fragment): LacZα fragment of β-galactosidase; lacZ fragment
   7172..7600    +  rep_origin     f1 ori (sequence partly withheld): f1 bacteriophage origin of replication; arrow indicates direction of (+) strand synthesis
   7653..7757    +  promoter       AmpR promoter: bla
   7758..8618    +  CDS            AmpR: β-lactamase; bla; confers resistance to ampicillin, carbenicillin, and related antibiotics
   8789..9377    +  rep_origin     ori: high-copy-number ColE1/pMB1/pBR322/pUC origin of replication
   9560..9652    +  CDS            lacI (fragment): lac repressor; lacI; The lac repressor binds to the lac operator to inhibit transcription in E. coli. This inhibition can be relieved by adding lactose or isopropyl-β-D-thiogalactopyranoside (IPTG).
   9665..9686    +  protein_bind   CAP binding site: CAP binding activates transcription in the presence of cAMP. E. coli catabolite activator protein
   9701..9731    +  promoter       lac promoter: promoter for the E. coli lac operon
   9739..9755    +  protein_bind   lac operator: The lac repressor binds to the lac operator to inhibit transcription in E. coli. This inhibition can be relieved by adding lactose or isopropyl-β-D-thiogalactopyranoside (IPTG). lac repressor encoded by lacI
   9800..9818    +  promoter       T3 promoter: promoter for bacteriophage T3 RNA polymerase
>Addgene plasmid #144044 | TFORF2562 | addgene full sequence | sequence record 400511 | Addgene NGS Result
TTAATGTAGTCTTATGCAATACTCTTGTAGTCTTGCAACATGGTAACGATGAGTTAGCAACATGCCTTAC
AAGGAGAGAAAAAGCACCGTGCATGCCGATTGGTGGAAGTAAGGTGGTACGATCGTGCCTTATTAGGAAG
GCAACAGACGGGTCTGACATGGATTGGACGAACCACTGAATTGCCGCATTGCAGAGATATTGTATTTAAG
TGCCTAGCTCGATACATAAACGGGTCTCTCTGGTTAGACCAGATCTGAGCCTGGGAGCTCTCTGGCTAAC
TAGGGAACCCACTGCTTAAGCCTCAATAAAGCTTGCCTTGAGTGCTTCAAGTAGTGTGTGCCCGTCTGTT
GTGTGACTCTGGTAACTAGAGATCCCTCAGACCCTTTTAGTCAGTGTGGAAAATCTCTAGCAGTGGCGCC
CGAACAGGGACTTGAAAGCGAAAGGGAAACCAGAGGAGCTCTCTCGACGCAGGACTCGGCTTGCTGAAGC
GCGCACGGCAAGAGGCGAGGGGCGGCGACTGGTGAGTACGCCAAAAATTTTGACTAGCGGAGGCTAGAAG
GAGAGAGATGGGTGCGAGAGCGTCAGTATTAAGCGGGGGAGAATTAGATCGCGATGGGAAAAAATTCGGT
TAAGGCCAGGGGGAAAGAAAAAATATAAATTAAAACATATAGTATGGGCAAGCAGGGAGCTAGAACGATT
CGCAGTTAATCCTGGCCTGTTAGAAACATCAGAAGGCTGTAGACAAATACTGGGACAGCTACAACCATCC
CTTCAGACAGGATCAGAAGAACTTAGATCATTATATAATACAGTAGCAACCCTCTATTGTGTGCATCAAA
GGATAGAGATAAAAGACACCAAGGAAGCTTTAGACAAGATAGAGGAAGAGCAAAACAAAAGTAAGACCAC
CGCACAGCAAGCGGCCGCTGATCTTCAGACCTGGAGGAGGAGATATGAGGGACAATTGGAGAAGTGAATT
ATATAAATATAAAGTAGTAAAAATTGAACCATTAGGAGTAGCACCCACCAAGGCAAAGAGAAGAGTGGTG
CAGAGAGAAAAAAGAGCAGTGGGAATAGGAGCTTTGTTCCTTGGGTTCTTGGGAGCAGCAGGAAGCACTA
TGGGCGCAGCGTCAATGACGCTGACGGTACAGGCCAGACAATTATTGTCTGGTATAGTGCAGCAGCAGAA
CAATTTGCTGAGGGCTATTGAGGCGCAACAGCATCTGTTGCAACTCACAGTCTGGGGCATCAAGCAGCTC
CAGGCAAGAATCCTGGCTGTGGAAAGATACCTAAAGGATCAACAGCTCCTGGGGATTTGGGGTTGCTCTG
GAAAACTCATTTGCACCACTGCTGTGCCTTGGAATGCTAGTTGGAGTAATAAATCTCTGGAACAGATTTG
GAATCACACGACCTGGATGGAGTGGGACAGAGAAATTAACAATTACACAAGCTTAATACACTCCTTAATT
GAAGAATCGCAAAACCAGCAAGAAAAGAATGAACAAGAATTATTGGAATTAGATAAATGGGCAAGTTTGT
GGAATTGGTTTAACATAACAAATTGGCTGTGGTATATAAAATTATTCATAATGATAGTAGGAGGCTTGGT
AGGTTTAAGAATAGTTTTTGCTGTACTTTCTATAGTGAATAGAGTTAGGCAGGGATATTCACCATTATCG
TTTCAGACCCACCTCCCAACCCCGAGGGGACCCATGCATTGCATCTCAATTAGTCAGCAACCAGGTGTGG
AAAGTCCCCAGGCTCCCCAGCAGGCAGAAGTATGCAAAGCATGCGTCTCAATTAGTCAGCAACCATAGTC
CCGCCCCTAACTCCGCCCATCCCGCCCCTAACTCCGCCCAGTTCCGCCCATTCTCCGCCCCATGGCTGAC
TAATTTTTTTTATTTATGCAGAGGCCGAGGCCGCCTCGGCCTCTGAGCTATTCCAGAAGTAGTGAGGAGG
CTTTTTTGGAGGCCTAGGCTTTTGCAAAAAGCTTTCTAGAGGTACCACCGGAGCTTACCATGACCGAGTA
CAAGCCCACGGTGCGCCTCGCCACCCGCGACGACGTCCCCAGGGCCGTACGCACCCTCGCCGCCGCGTTC
GCCGACTACCCCGCCACGCGCCACACCGTCGATCCGGACCGCCACATCGAGCGGGTCACCGAGCTGCAAG
AACTCTTCCTCACGCGCGTCGGGCTCGACATCGGCAAGGTGTGGGTCGCGGACGACGGCGCCGCCGTGGC
GGTCTGGACCACGCCGGAGAGCGTCGAAGCGGGGGCGGTGTTCGCCGAGATCGGCCCGCGCATGGCCGAG
TTGAGCGGTTCCCGGCTGGCCGCGCAGCAACAGATGGAAGGCCTCCTGGCGCCGCACCGGCCCAAGGAGC
CCGCGTGGTTCCTGGCCACCGTCGGCGTCTCGCCCGACCACCAGGGCAAGGGTCTGGGCAGCGCCGTCGT
GCTCCCCGGAGTGGAGGCGGCCGAGCGCGCCGGGGTGCCCGCCTTCCTGGAGACCTCCGCGCCCCGCAAC
CTCCCCTTCTACGAGCGGCTCGGCTTCACCGTCACCGCCGACGTCGAGGTGCCCGAAGGACCGCGCACCT
GGTGCATGACCCGCAAGCCCGGTGCCAGTTAACGAATTCTAGATCTTGAGACAAATGGCAGTATTCATCC
ACAATTTTAAAAGAAAAGGGGGGATTGGGGGGTACAGTGCAGGGGAAAGAATAGTAGACATAATAGCAAC
AGACATACAAACTAAAGAATTACAAAAACAAATTACAAAAATTCAAAATTTTCGGGTTTATTACAGGGAC
AGCAGAGATCCACTTTGGCGCCGGCTCGAGGCCTGCAGGTGCAAAGATGGATAAAGTTTTAAACAGAGAG
GAATCTTTGCAGCTAATGGACCTTCTAGGTCTTGAAAGGAGTGGGAATTGGCTCCGGTGCCCGTCAGTGG
GCAGAGCGCACATCGCCCACAGTCCCCGAGAAGTTGGGGGGAGGGGTCGGCAATTGAACCGGTGCCTAGA
GAAGGTGGCGCGGGGTAAACTGGGAAAGTGATGTCGTGTACTGGCTCCGCCTTTTTCCCGAGGGTGGGGG
AGAACCGTATATAAGTGCAGTAGTCGCCGTGAACGTTCTTTTTCGCAACGGGTTTGCCGCCAGAACACAG
GTAAGTGCCGTGTGTGGTTCCCGCGGGCCTGGCCTCTTTACGGGTTATGGCCCTTGCGTGCCTTGAATTA
CTTCCACCTGGCTGCAGTACGTGATTCTTGATCCCGAGCTTCGGGTTGGAAGTGGGTGGGAGAGTTCGAG
GCCTTGCGCTTAAGGAGCCCCTTCGCCTCGTGCTTGAGTTGAGGCCTGGCCTGGGCGCTGGGGCCGCCGC
GTGCGAATCTGGTGGCACCTTCGCGCCTGTCTCGCTGCTTTCGATAAGTCTCTAGCCATTTAAAATTTTT
GATGACCTGCTGCGACGCTTTTTTTCTGGCAAGATAGTCTTGTAAATGCGGGCCAAGATCTGCACACTGG
TATTTCGGTTTTTGGGGCCGCGGGCGGCGACGGGGCCCGTGCGTCCCAGCGCACATGTTCGGCGAGGCGG
GGCCTGCGAGCGCGGCCACCGAGAATCGGACGGGGGTAGTCTCAAGCTGGCCGGCCTGCTCTGGTGCCTG
GCCTCGCGCCGCCGTGTATCGCCCCGCCCTGGGCGGCAAGGCTGGCCCGGTCGGCACCAGTTGCGTGAGC
GGAAAGATGGCCGCTTCCCGGCCCTGCTGCAGGGAGCTCAAAATGGAGGACGCGGCGCTCGGGAGAGCGG
GCGGGTGAGTCACCCACACAAAGGAAAAGGGCCTTTCCGTCCTCAGCCGTCGCTTCATGTGACTCCACGG
AGTACCGGGCGCCGTCCAGGCACCTCGATTAGTTCTCGAGCTTTTGGAGTACGTCGTCTTTAGGTTGGGG
GGAGGGGTTTTATGCGATGGAGTTTCCCCACACTGAGTGGGTGGAGACTGAAGTTAGGCCAGCTTGGCAC
TTGATGTAATTCTCCTTGGAATTTGCCCTTTTTGAGTTTGGATCTTGGTTCATTCTCAAGCCTCAGACAG
TGGTTCAAAGTTTTTTTCTTCCATTTCAGGTGTCGTGAGGCTAGCACCGCCACCATGGAGGAAATACCAG
CCCAGGAAGCAGCAGGGTCACCAAGGGTCCAGTTTCAGTCTTTGGAGACCCAGTCTGAGTGTCTGTCCCC
AGAGCCTCAGTTTGTGCAGGACACCGACATGGAACAGGGACTCACTGGGGATGGAGAGACCAGAGAAGAG
AACAAGCTGTTGATTCCTAAGCAGAAAATTTCGGAAGAAGTGCATTCATACAAAGTGAGAGTAGGAAGAC
TCAAACACGATATTACCCAAGTTCCTGAGACTAGAGAAGTGTATAAGTCTGAGGACAGATTAGAAAGACT
TCAGGAAATTCTAAGGAAATTTCTGTACCTGGAGAGAGAGTTTAGGCAAATAACAATCAGCAAGGAAACC
TTCACCAGTGAGAAGAACAATGAATGTCATGAACCCGAAAAAAGCTTCAGTCTGGACTCTACTATTGATG
CAGATCAGAGAGTTCTTAGAATACAGAATACCGATGACAATGATAAGTATGACATGAGCTTCAACCAGAA
TTCAGCCTCTGGTAAACATGAACACTTAAATCTAACAGAGGATTTTCAGAGTAGTGAATGTAAGGAAAGC
TTAATGGATCTCTCCCACCTTAATAAATGGGAGAGCATCCCTAACACTGAGAAATCCTATAAATGTGATG
TATGTGGGAAAATTTTCCATCAGAGCTCAGCCCTTACTAGACATCAGAGAATCCATACTAGAGAGAAGCC
CTACAAATGTAAAGAATGTGAAAAGTCTTTCAGTCAGAGCTCAAGTCTTAGTCGACATAAAAGAATACAC
ACTAGAGAAAAACCTTACAAATGTGAAGCATCTGATAAATCCTGTGAAGCGTCTGATAAATCCTGTAGTC
CAAGCTCAGGCATAATTCAGCATAAGAAAATTCACACCAGAGCCAAATCTTACAAATGTAGCAGTTGTGA
AAGAGTCTTCAGTCGTAGTGTCCACCTTACTCAACATCAGAAAATTCACAAAGAGATGCCCTGTAAGTGT
ACTGTATGTGGCAGTGACTTCTGCCATACTTCATACCTACTTGAACATCAGAGGGTCCATCATGAAGAGA
AAGCCTATGAGTATGATGAATATGGGTTGGCCTATATTAAACAACAAGGAATTCATTTCAGAGAAAAGCC
CTATACGTGTAGTGAATGTGGAAAAGACTTCAGATTGAATTCACATCTTATTCAGCATCAAAGAATTCAC
ACAGGAGAGAAAGCACATGAATGTAATGAATGTGGAAAAGCTTTCAGTCAAACCTCATGCCTTATTCAGC
ATCACAAAATGCATAGGAAAGAGAAATCGTATGAATGTAATGAGTATGAGGGCAGTTTCAGTCATAGCTC
AGATCTTATCCTGCAACAAGAAGTCCTCACCAGACAGAAAGCCTTTGATTGTGATGTATGGGAAAAGAAC
TCCAGTCAGAGAGCACATCTAGTTCAACATCAGAGCATTCATACCAAAGAGAACTCATAGTAATGAACTA
GTCCGTAACTTGAAAGTATTTCGATTTCTTGGCTTTATATATCTTGTGGAAAGGACGAGATGGGAGTTGC
TCGAAACAGATTACGCGTTAAGTCGACAATCAACCTCTGGATTACAAAATTTGTGAAAGATTGACTGGTA
TTCTTAACTATGTTGCTCCTTTTACGCTATGTGGATACGCTGCTTTAATGCCTTTGTATCATGCTATTGC
TTCCCGTATGGCTTTCATTTTCTCCTCCTTGTATAAATCCTGGTTGCTGTCTCTTTATGAGGAGTTGTGG
CCCGTTGTCAGGCAACGTGGCGTGGTGTGCACTGTGTTTGCTGACGCAACCCCCACTGGTTGGGGCATTG
CCACCACCTGTCAGCTCCTTTCCGGGACTTTCGCTTTCCCCCTCCCTATTGCCACGGCGGAACTCATCGC
CGCCTGCCTTGCCCGCTGCTGGACAGGGGCTCGGCTGTTGGGCACTGACAATTCCGTGGTGTTGTCGGGG
AAATCATCGTCCTTTCCTTGGCTGCTCGCCTGTGTTGCCACCTGGATTCTGCGCGGGACGTCCTTCTGCT
ACGTCCCTTCGGCCCTCAATCCAGCGGACCTTCCTTCCCGCGGCCTGCTGCCGGCTCTGCGGCCTCTTCC
GCGTCTTCGCCTTCGCCCTCAGACGAGTCGGATCTCCCTTTGGGCCGCCTCCCCGCGTCGACTTTAAGAC
CAATGACTTACAAGGCAGCTGTAGATCTTAGCCACTTTTTAAAAGAAAAGGGGGGACTGGAAGGGCTAAT
TCACTCCCAACGAAGACAAGATCTGCTTTTTGCTTGTACTGGGTCTCTCTGGTTAGACCAGATCTGAGCC
TGGGAGCTCTCTGGCTAACTAGGGAACCCACTGCTTAAGCCTCAATAAAGCTTGCCTTGAGTGCTTCAAG
TAGTGTGTGCCCGTCTGTTGTGTGACTCTGGTAACTAGAGATCCCTCAGACCCTTTTAGTCAGTGTGGAA
AATCTCTAGCAGTACGTATAGTAGTTCATGTCATCTTATTATTCAGTATTTATAACTTGCAAAGAAATGA
ATATCAGAGAGTGAGAGGAACTTGTTTATTGCAGCTTATAATGGTTACAAATAAAGCAATAGCATCACAA
ATTTCACAAATAAAGCATTTTTTTCACTGCATTCTAGTTGTGGTTTGTCCAAACTCATCAATGTATCTTA
TCATGTCTGGCTCTAGCTATCCCGCCCCTAACTCCGCCCATCCCGCCCCTAACTCCGCCCAGTTCCGCCC
ATTCTCCGCCCCATGGCTGACTAATTTTTTTTATTTATGCAGAGGCCGAGGCCGCCTCGGCCTCTGAGCT
ATTCCAGAAGTAGTGAGGAGGCTTTTTTGGAGGCCTAGGGACGTACCCAATTCGCCCTATAGTGAGTCGT
ATTACGCGCGCTCACTGGCCGTCGTTTTACAACGTCGTGACTGGGAAAACCCTGGCGTTACCCAACTTAA
TCGCCTTGCAGCACATCCCCCTTTCGCCAGCTGGCGTAATAGCGAAGAGGCCCGCACCGATCGCCCTTCC
CAACAGTTGCGCAGCCTGAATGGCGAATGGG
[124 nt withheld, positions 7172-7295]
C
[91 nt withheld, positions 7297-7387]
A
[49 nt withheld, positions 7389-7437]
CCTTTGACGTTGGAGTCCACGTTCTTT
[37 nt withheld, positions 7465-7501]
ACCCTATCTCGGTCTATTCTTTTGATTTATAAGGGATTTTGCCGATTTCGGCCTATTGGTTAAAAAATGA
GCTGATTTAACAAAAATTTAACGCGAATTTTAACAAAATATTAACGCTTACAATTTAGGTGGCACTTTTC
GGGGAAATGTGCGCGGAACCCCTATTTGTTTATTTTTCTAAATACATTCAAATATGTATCCGCTCATGAG
ACAATAACCCTGATAAATGCTTCAATAATATTGAAAAAGGAAGAGTATGAGTATTCAACATTTCCGTGTC
GCCCTTATTCCCTTTTTTGCGGCATTTTGCCTTCCTGTTTTTGCTCACCCAGAAACGCTGGTGAAAGTAA
AAGATGCTGAAGATCAGTTGGGTGCACGAGTGGGTTACATCGAACTGGATCTCAACAGCGGTAAGATCCT
TGAGAGTTTTCGCCCCGAAGAACGTTTTCCAATGATGAGCACTTTTAAAGTTCTGCTATGTGGCGCGGTA
TTATCCCGTATTGACGCCGGGCAAGAGCAACTCGGTCGCCGCATACACTATTCTCAGAATGACTTGGTTG
AGTACTCACCAGTCACAGAAAAGCATCTTACGGATGGCATGACAGTAAGAGAATTATGCAGTGCTGCCAT
AACCATGAGTGATAACACTGCGGCCAACTTACTTCTGACAACGATCGGAGGACCGAAGGAGCTAACCGCT
TTTTTGCACAACATGGGGGATCATGTAACTCGCCTTGATCGTTGGGAACCGGAGCTGAATGAAGCCATAC
CAAACGACGAGCGTGACACCACGATGCCTGTAGCAATGGCAACAACGTTGCGCAAACTATTAACTGGCGA
ACTACTTACTCTAGCTTCCCGGCAACAATTAATAGACTGGATGGAGGCGGATAAAGTTGCAGGACCACTT
CTGCGCTCGGCCCTTCCGGCTGGCTGGTTTATTGCTGATAAATCTGGAGCCGGTGAGCGTGGGTCTCGCG
GTATCATTGCAGCACTGGGGCCAGATGGTAAGCCCTCCCGTATCGTAGTTATCTACACGACGGGGAGTCA
GGCAACTATGGATGAACGAAATAGACAGATCGCTGAGATAGGTGCCTCACTGATTAAGCATTGGTAACTG
TCAGACCAAGTTTACTCATATATACTTTAGATTGATTTAAAACTTCATTTTTAATTTAAAAGGATCTAGG
TGAAGATCCTTTTTGATAATCTCATGACCAAAATCCCTTAACGTGAGTTTTCGTTCCACTGAGCGTCAGA
CCCCGTAGAAAAGATCAAAGGATCTTCTTGAGATCCTTTTTTTCTGCGCGTAATCTGCTGCTTGCAAACA
AAAAAACCACCGCTACCAGCGGTGGTTTGTTTGCCGGATCAAGAGCTACCAACTCTTTTTCCGAAGGTAA
CTGGCTTCAGCAGAGCGCAGATACCAAATACTGTTCTTCTAGTGTAGCCGTAGTTAGGCCACCACTTCAA
GAACTCTGTAGCACCGCCTACATACCTCGCTCTGCTAATCCTGTTACCAGTGGCTGCTGCCAGTGGCGAT
AAGTCGTGTCTTACCGGGTTGGACTCAAGACGATAGTTACCGGATAAGGCGCAGCGGTCGGGCTGAACGG
GGGGTTCGTGCACACAGCCCAGCTTGGAGCGAACGACCTACACCGAACTGAGATACCTACAGCGTGAGCT
ATGAGAAAGCGCCACGCTTCCCGAAGGGAGAAAGGCGGACAGGTATCCGGTAAGCGGCAGGGTCGGAACA
GGAGAGCGCACGAGGGAGCTTCCAGGGGGAAACGCCTGGTATCTTTATAGTCCTGTCGGGTTTCGCCACC
TCTGACTTGAGCGTCGATTTTTGTGATGCTCGTCAGGGGGGCGGAGCCTATGGAAAAACGCCAGCAACGC
GGCCTTTTTACGGTTCCTGGCCTTTTGCTGGCCTTTTGCTCACATGTTCTTTCCTGCGTTATCCCCTGAT
TCTGTGGATAACCGTATTACCGCCTTTGAGTGAGCTGATACCGCTCGCCGCAGCCGAACGACCGAGCGCA
GCGAGTCAGTGAGCGAGGAAGCGGAAGAGCGCCCAATACGCAAACCGCCTCTCCCCGCGCGTTGGCCGAT
TCATTAATGCAGCTGGCACGACAGGTTTCCCGACTGGAAAGCGGGCAGTGAGCGCAACGCAATTAATGTG
AGTTAGCTCACTCATTAGGCACCCCAGGCTTTACACTTTATGCTTCCGGCTCGTATGTTGTGTGGAATTG
TGAGCGGATAACAATTTCACACAGGAAACAGCTATGACCATGATTACGCCAAGCGCGCAATTAACCCTCA
CTAAAGGGAACAAAAGCTGGAGCTGCAAGC
