>Addgene plasmid #144044 | TFORF2562 | depositor partial sequence | sequence record 284256 | Insert
ACCGCCACCATGGAGGAAATACCAGCCCAGGAAGCAGCAGGGTCACCAAGGGTCCAGTTTCAGTCTTTGG
AGACCCAGTCTGAGTGTCTGTCCCCAGAGCCTCAGTTTGTGCAGGACACCGACATGGAACAGGGACTCAC
TGGGGATGGAGAGACCAGAGAAGAGAACAAGCTGTTGATTCCTAAGCAGAAAATTTCGGAAGAAGTGCAT
TCATACAAAGTGAGAGTAGGAAGACTCAAACACGATATTACCCAAGTTCCTGAGACTAGAGAAGTGTATA
AGTCTGAGGACAGATTAGAAAGACTTCAGGAAATTCTAAGGAAATTTCTGTACCTGGAGAGAGAGTTTAG
GCAAATAACAATCAGCAAGGAAACCTTCACCAGTGAGAAGAACAATGAATGTCATGAACCCGAAAAAAGC
TTCAGTCTGGACTCTACTATTGATGCAGATCAGAGAGTTCTTAGAATACAGAATACCGATGACAATGATA
AGTATGACATGAGCTTCAACCAGAATTCAGCCTCTGGTAAACATGAACACTTAAATCTAACAGAGGATTT
TCAGAGTAGTGAATGTAAGGAAAGCTTAATGGATCTCTCCCACCTTAATAAATGGGAGAGCATCCCTAAC
ACTGAGAAATCCTATAAATGTGATGTATGTGGGAAAATTTTCCATCAGAGCTCAGCCCTTACTAGACATC
AGAGAATCCATACTAGAGAGAAGCCCTACAAATGTAAAGAATGTGAAAAGTCTTTCAGTCAGAGCTCAAG
TCTTAGTCGACATAAAAGAATACACACTAGAGAAAAACCTTACAAATGTGAAGCATCTGATAAATCCTGT
GAAGCGTCTGATAAATCCTGTAGTCCAAGCTCAGGCATAATTCAGCATAAGAAAATTCACACCAGAGCCA
AATCTTACAAATGTAGCAGTTGTGAAAGAGTCTTCAGTCGTAGTGTCCACCTTACTCAACATCAGAAAAT
TCACAAAGAGATGCCCTGTAAGTGTACTGTATGTGGCAGTGACTTCTGCCATACTTCATACCTACTTGAA
CATCAGAGGGTCCATCATGAAGAGAAAGCCTATGAGTATGATGAATATGGGTTGGCCTATATTAAACAAC
AAGGAATTCATTTCAGAGAAAAGCCCTATACGTGTAGTGAATGTGGAAAAGACTTCAGATTGAATTCACA
TCTTATTCAGCATCAAAGAATTCACACAGGAGAGAAAGCACATGAATGTAATGAATGTGGAAAAGCTTTC
AGTCAAACCTCATGCCTTATTCAGCATCACAAAATGCATAGGAAAGAGAAATCGTATGAATGTAATGAGT
ATGAGGGCAGTTTCAGTCATAGCTCAGATCTTATCCTGCAACAAGAAGTCCTCACCAGACAGAAAGCCTT
TGATTGTGATGTATGGGAAAAGAACTCCAGTCAGAGAGCACATCTAGTTCAACATCAGAGCATTCATACC
AAAGAGAACTCATAGTAATGAACTAGTCCGTAACTTGAAAGTATTTCGATTTCTTGGCTTTATATATCTT
GTGGAAAGGACGAGATGGGAGTTGCTCGAAACAGATT
