>Addgene plasmid #144044 | TFORF2562 | depositor partial sequence | sequence record 284257 | Barcode
GATGGGAGTTGCTCGAAACAGATT
